Addgene plasmid #77454: DGKG gRNA (BRDN0001149479)
Purpose: 3rd generation lentiviral gRNA plasmid targeting human DGKG
Depositing lab: John Doench & David Root. Depositing organization: Broad Institute. Publication: Optimized sgRNA design to maximize activity and minimize off-target effects of CRISPR-Cas9. Doench JG, Fusi N, Sullender M, Hegde M, Vaimberg EW, Donovan KF, Smith I, Tothova Z, Wilen C, Orchard R, Virgin HW, Listgarten J, Root DE. Nat Biotechnol. 2016 Jan 18. doi: 10.1038/nbt.3437. PubMed 26780180.
Backbone
  Vector backbone: lentiGuide-Puro
  Backbone manufacturer: Zhang Lab (Addgene plasmid # 52963)
  Vector type: Mammalian Expression, Lentiviral, CRISPR
  Selectable markers: Puromycin
Growth in bacteria
  Bacterial resistance: Ampicillin, 100 μg/mL
  Growth temperature: 37°C
  Growth strain: DH5alpha
  Copy number: High Copy
Gene/Insert
  Gene/Insert name: DGKG (alt names: DGKG; NM_001080744.1)
  gRNA/shRNA sequence: CAAAGACTTACCAGTATCAG
  Species: H. sapiens (human)
  Entrez Gene: DGKG (a.k.a. DAGK3, DGK-GAMMA)
  Promoter: hU6
  Cloning method: Unknown
  Sequencing primers: 5′ U6-F; 3′ pS2-R
Terms and licenses: Academic/Nonprofit Terms; Industry Terms: Not Available to Industry
Depositor comments: The gRNA was designed to target the following Genbank reference sequence(s): NM_001080744.1,NM_001080745.1,NM_001346.2. Note that this plasmid does NOT contain Cas9. It should be used in conjunction with lentiCas9-Blast (Addgene #52962) or otherwise with cell lines already expressing Cas9. Browse the full kinome gRNA library at http://www.addgene.org/pooled-library/broadgpp-human-kinome/ or visit http://www.broadinstitute.org/rnai/public/ for detailed protocols and information.
How to cite: DGKG gRNA (BRDN0001149479) was a gift from John Doench & David Root (Addgene plasmid # 77454 ; http://n2t.net/addgene:77454 ; RRID:Addgene_77454)
