[The description below was written by a language model from this plasmid's Addgene catalogue record and pLannotate feature annotations shown in this document.]
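Description:
DGKG gRNA (BRDN0001149479) is a third-generation lentiviral guide RNA plasmid built on the lentiGuide-Puro backbone and designed to target human DGKG (diacylglycerol kinase gamma, also known as DAGK3). It belongs to a human kinome gRNA collection. The 8.3 kb plasmid is propagated in E. coli at high copy from a ColE1/pUC-type origin under ampicillin selection (AmpR). It also carries an f1 origin, an SV40 origin and remnants of a lac/T7/T3 cloning region inherited from the parental vector.

The lentiviral cassette begins with an RSV promoter fused to a truncated HIV-1 5' LTR, which allows Tat-independent production of the genomic RNA. This is followed by the Ψ packaging signal with a partial gag sequence and the Rev response element for Rev-dependent nuclear export. Downstream, a human U6 RNA polymerase III promoter drives the 20-nt DGKG-specific spacer joined to the Streptococcus pyogenes Cas9 gRNA scaffold. A cPPT/CTS element, which aids nuclear import of the viral genome, follows the scaffold. A separate Pol II unit uses the EF-1α core promoter and its intron A to express puromycin N-acetyltransferase for selection of transduced mammalian cells. A WPRE enhances transcript stability and expression, and a self-inactivating ΔU3 3' LTR disables LTR promoter activity after integration.

The plasmid does not encode Cas9. It is meant to be packaged into lentivirus with helper plasmids and delivered to cells that already express Cas9, or used alongside a separate Cas9 vector, to disrupt DGKG. According to the depositor, the guide was designed against three DGKG reference transcripts.
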