Features (pLannotate 1.2.2; 29 found; start..end, strand, type, name):
     14..80      +  CDS            small t antigen (fragment): SV40 (simian virus 40) small t antigen
    106..317     +  promoter       EF-1α core promoter: core promoter for human elongation factor EF-1α
    318..1256    +  intron         EF-1α intron A: intron upstream of the start codon of human EF-1α
   1278..1877    +  CDS            PuroR (fragment): puromycin N-acetyltransferase; pac from Streptomyces; confers resistance to puromycin
   1893..2481    +  misc_feature   WPRE: woodchuck hepatitis virus posttranscriptional regulatory element
   2532..2551    +  misc_feature   cPPT/CTS (fragment): central polypurine tract and central termination sequence of HIV-1
   2553..2786    +  LTR            3' LTR (ΔU3): self-inactivating 3' long terminal repeat (LTR) from HIV-1
   2864..2985    +  polyA_signal   SV40 poly(A) signal: SV40 polyadenylation signal
   3025..3160    +  rep_origin     SV40 ori: SV40 origin of replication
   3181..3199    -  promoter       T7 promoter: promoter for bacteriophage T7 RNA polymerase
   3207..3362    +  CDS            lacZα (fragment): LacZα fragment of β-galactosidase; lacZ fragment
   3367..3795    +  rep_origin     f1 ori (sequence partly withheld): f1 bacteriophage origin of replication; arrow indicates direction of (+) strand synthesis
   3848..3952    +  promoter       AmpR promoter: bla
   3953..4813    +  CDS            AmpR: β-lactamase; bla; confers resistance to ampicillin, carbenicillin, and related antibiotics
   4984..5572    +  rep_origin     ori: high-copy-number ColE1/pMB1/pBR322/pUC origin of replication
   5755..5847    +  CDS            lacI (fragment): lac repressor; lacI; The lac repressor binds to the lac operator to inhibit transcription in E. coli. This inhibition can be relieved by adding lactose or isopropyl-β-D-thiogalactopyranoside (IPTG).
   5860..5881    +  protein_bind   CAP binding site: CAP binding activates transcription in the presence of cAMP. E. coli catabolite activator protein
   5896..5926    +  promoter       lac promoter: promoter for the E. coli lac operon
   5934..5950    +  protein_bind   lac operator: The lac repressor binds to the lac operator to inhibit transcription in E. coli. This inhibition can be relieved by adding lactose or isopropyl-β-D-thiogalactopyranoside (IPTG). lac repressor encoded by lacI
   5995..6013    +  promoter       T3 promoter: promoter for bacteriophage T3 RNA polymerase
   6041..6267    +  promoter       RSV promoter: Rous sarcoma virus enhancer/promoter
   6268..6448    +  LTR            5' LTR (truncated): truncated 5' long terminal repeat (LTR) from HIV-1
   6495..6620    +  misc_feature   HIV-1 Ψ: packaging signal of human immunodeficiency virus type 1
   6604..6967    +  CDS            HIV-1 gag (fragment): gag protein from human immunodeficiency virus 1; gag
   7113..7346    +  misc_feature   RRE: The Rev response element (RRE) of HIV-1 allows for Rev-dependent mRNA export from the nucleus to the cytoplasm.
   7723..7749    +  CDS            Rev (fragment): human immunodeficiency virus 1 (HIV-1) Rev protein; rev; enhances nuclear export of unspliced and incompletely spliced viral mRNAs
   7753..7993    +  promoter       U6 promoter: RNA polymerase III promoter for human U6 snRNA
   8023..8098    +  misc_RNA       gRNA scaffold: guide RNA scaffold for the Streptococcus pyogenes CRISPR/Cas9 system
   8154..8271    +  misc_feature   cPPT/CTS: central polypurine tract and central termination sequence of HIV-1
>Addgene plasmid #77454 | DGKG gRNA (BRDN0001149479) | addgene full sequence | sequence record 187792 | Addgene Assembled Sequence
CCCGGGTGCAAAGATGGATAAAGTTTTAAACAGAGAGGAATCTTTGCAGCTAATGGACCTTCTAGGTCTT
GAAAGGAGTGGGAATTGGCTCCGGTGCCCGTCAGTGGGCAGAGCGCACATCGCCCACAGTCCCCGAGAAG
TTGGGGGGAGGGGTCGGCAATTGATCCGGTGCCTAGAGAAGGTGGCGCGGGGTAAACTGGGAAAGTGATG
TCGTGTACTGGCTCCGCCTTTTTCCCGAGGGTGGGGGAGAACCGTATATAAGTGCAGTAGTCGCCGTGAA
CGTTCTTTTTCGCAACGGGTTTGCCGCCAGAACACAGGTAAGTGCCGTGTGTGGTTCCCGCGGGCCTGGC
CTCTTTACGGGTTATGGCCCTTGCGTGCCTTGAATTACTTCCACCTGGCTGCAGTACGTGATTCTTGATC
CCGAGCTTCGGGTTGGAAGTGGGTGGGAGAGTTCGAGGCCTTGCGCTTAAGGAGCCCCTTCGCCTCGTGC
TTGAGTTGAGGCCTGGCCTGGGCGCTGGGGCCGCCGCGTGCGAATCTGGTGGCACCTTCGCGCCTGTCTC
GCTGCTTTCGATAAGTCTCTAGCCATTTAAAATTTTTGATGACCTGCTGCGACGCTTTTTTTCTGGCAAG
ATAGTCTTGTAAATGCGGGCCAAGATCTGCACACTGGTATTTCGGTTTTTGGGGCCGCGGGCGGCGACGG
GGCCCGTGCGTCCCAGCGCACATGTTCGGCGAGGCGGGGCCTGCGAGCGCGGCCACCGAGAATCGGACGG
GGGTAGTCTCAAGCTGGCCGGCCTGCTCTGGTGCCTGGCCTCGCGCCGCCGTGTATCGCCCCGCCCTGGG
CGGCAAGGCTGGCCCGGTCGGCACCAGTTGCGTGAGCGGAAAGATGGCCGCTTCCCGGCCCTGCTGCAGG
GAGCTCAAAATGGAGGACGCGGCGCTCGGGAGAGCGGGCGGGTGAGTCACCCACACAAAGGAAAAGGGCC
TTTCCGTCCTCAGCCGTCGCTTCATGTGACTCCACGGAGTACCGGGCGCCGTCCAGGCACCTCGATTAGT
TCTCGAGCTTTTGGAGTACGTCGTCTTTAGGTTGGGGGGAGGGGTTTTATGCGATGGAGTTTCCCCACAC
TGAGTGGGTGGAGACTGAAGTTAGGCCAGCTTGGCACTTGATGTAATTCTCCTTGGAATTTGCCCTTTTT
GAGTTTGGATCTTGGTTCATTCTCAAGCCTCAGACAGTGGTTCAAAGTTTTTTTCTTCCATTTCAGGTGT
CGTGACGTACGGCCACCATGACCGAGTACAAGCCCACGGTGCGCCTCGCCACCCGCGACGACGTCCCCAG
GGCCGTACGCACCCTCGCCGCCGCGTTCGCCGACTACCCCGCCACGCGCCACACCGTCGATCCGGACCGC
CACATCGAGCGGGTCACCGAGCTGCAAGAACTCTTCCTCACGCGCGTCGGGCTCGACATCGGCAAGGTGT
GGGTCGCGGACGACGGCGCCGCCGTGGCGGTCTGGACCACGCCGGAGAGCGTCGAAGCGGGGGCGGTGTT
CGCCGAGATCGGCCCGCGCATGGCCGAGTTGAGCGGTTCCCGGCTGGCCGCGCAGCAACAGATGGAAGGC
CTCCTGGCGCCGCACCGGCCCAAGGAGCCCGCGTGGTTCCTGGCCACCGTCGGAGTCTCGCCCGACCACC
AGGGCAAGGGTCTGGGCAGCGCCGTCGTGCTCCCCGGAGTGGAGGCGGCCGAGCGCGCCGGGGTGCCCGC
CTTCCTGGAGACCTCCGCGCCCCGCAACCTCCCCTTCTACGAGCGGCTCGGCTTCACCGTCACCGCCGAC
GTCGAGGTGCCCGAAGGACCGCGCACCTGGTGCATGACCCGCAAGCCCGGTGCCTGAACGCGTTAAGTCG
ACAATCAACCTCTGGATTACAAAATTTGTGAAAGATTGACTGGTATTCTTAACTATGTTGCTCCTTTTAC
GCTATGTGGATACGCTGCTTTAATGCCTTTGTATCATGCTATTGCTTCCCGTATGGCTTTCATTTTCTCC
TCCTTGTATAAATCCTGGTTGCTGTCTCTTTATGAGGAGTTGTGGCCCGTTGTCAGGCAACGTGGCGTGG
TGTGCACTGTGTTTGCTGACGCAACCCCCACTGGTTGGGGCATTGCCACCACCTGTCAGCTCCTTTCCGG
GACTTTCGCTTTCCCCCTCCCTATTGCCACGGCGGAACTCATCGCCGCCTGCCTTGCCCGCTGCTGGACA
GGGGCTCGGCTGTTGGGCACTGACAATTCCGTGGTGTTGTCGGGGAAATCATCGTCCTTTCCTTGGCTGC
TCGCCTGTGTTGCCACCTGGATTCTGCGCGGGACGTCCTTCTGCTACGTCCCTTCGGCCCTCAATCCAGC
GGACCTTCCTTCCCGCGGCCTGCTGCCGGCTCTGCGGCCTCTTCCGCGTCTTCGCCTTCGCCCTCAGACG
AGTCGGATCTCCCTTTGGGCCGCCTCCCCGCGTCGACTTTAAGACCAATGACTTACAAGGCAGCTGTAGA
TCTTAGCCACTTTTTAAAAGAAAAGGGGGGACTGGAAGGGCTAATTCACTCCCAACGAAGACAAGATCTG
CTTTTTGCTTGTACTGGGTCTCTCTGGTTAGACCAGATCTGAGCCTGGGAGCTCTCTGGCTAACTAGGGA
ACCCACTGCTTAAGCCTCAATAAAGCTTGCCTTGAGTGCTTCAAGTAGTGTGTGCCCGTCTGTTGTGTGA
CTCTGGTAACTAGAGATCCCTCAGACCCTTTTAGTCAGTGTGGAAAATCTCTAGCAGTACGTATAGTAGT
TCATGTCATCTTATTATTCAGTATTTATAACTTGCAAAGAAATGAATATCAGAGAGTGAGAGGAACTTGT
TTATTGCAGCTTATAATGGTTACAAATAAAGCAATAGCATCACAAATTTCACAAATAAAGCATTTTTTTC
ACTGCATTCTAGTTGTGGTTTGTCCAAACTCATCAATGTATCTTATCATGTCTGGCTCTAGCTATCCCGC
CCCTAACTCCGCCCATCCCGCCCCTAACTCCGCCCAGTTCCGCCCATTCTCCGCCCCATGGCTGACTAAT
TTTTTTTATTTATGCAGAGGCCGAGGCCGCCTCGGCCTCTGAGCTATTCCAGAAGTAGTGAGGAGGCTTT
TTTGGAGGCCTAGGGACGTACCCAATTCGCCCTATAGTGAGTCGTATTACGCGCGCTCACTGGCCGTCGT
TTTACAACGTCGTGACTGGGAAAACCCTGGCGTTACCCAACTTAATCGCCTTGCAGCACATCCCCCTTTC
GCCAGCTGGCGTAATAGCGAAGAGGCCCGCACCGATCGCCCTTCCCAACAGTTGCGCAGCCTGAATGGCG
AATGGG
[124 nt withheld, positions 3367-3490]
C
[91 nt withheld, positions 3492-3582]
A
[49 nt withheld, positions 3584-3632]
CCTTTGACGTTGGAGTCCACGTTCTTT
[37 nt withheld, positions 3660-3696]
ACCCTATCTCGGTCTATTCTTTTGATTTATAAGGGATTTTGCCGATTTCGGCCTATTGGTTAAAAAATGA
GCTGATTTAACAAAAATTTAACGCGAATTTTAACAAAATATTAACGCTTACAATTTAGGTGGCACTTTTC
GGGGAAATGTGCGCGGAACCCCTATTTGTTTATTTTTCTAAATACATTCAAATATGTATCCGCTCATGAG
ACAATAACCCTGATAAATGCTTCAATAATATTGAAAAAGGAAGAGTATGAGTATTCAACATTTCCGTGTC
GCCCTTATTCCCTTTTTTGCGGCATTTTGCCTTCCTGTTTTTGCTCACCCAGAAACGCTGGTGAAAGTAA
AAGATGCTGAAGATCAGTTGGGTGCACGAGTGGGTTACATCGAACTGGATCTCAACAGCGGTAAGATCCT
TGAGAGTTTTCGCCCCGAAGAACGTTTTCCAATGATGAGCACTTTTAAAGTTCTGCTATGTGGCGCGGTA
TTATCCCGTATTGACGCCGGGCAAGAGCAACTCGGTCGCCGCATACACTATTCTCAGAATGACTTGGTTG
AGTACTCACCAGTCACAGAAAAGCATCTTACGGATGGCATGACAGTAAGAGAATTATGCAGTGCTGCCAT
AACCATGAGTGATAACACTGCGGCCAACTTACTTCTGACAACGATCGGAGGACCGAAGGAGCTAACCGCT
TTTTTGCACAACATGGGGGATCATGTAACTCGCCTTGATCGTTGGGAACCGGAGCTGAATGAAGCCATAC
CAAACGACGAGCGTGACACCACGATGCCTGTAGCAATGGCAACAACGTTGCGCAAACTATTAACTGGCGA
ACTACTTACTCTAGCTTCCCGGCAACAATTAATAGACTGGATGGAGGCGGATAAAGTTGCAGGACCACTT
CTGCGCTCGGCCCTTCCGGCTGGCTGGTTTATTGCTGATAAATCTGGAGCCGGTGAGCGTGGGTCTCGCG
GTATCATTGCAGCACTGGGGCCAGATGGTAAGCCCTCCCGTATCGTAGTTATCTACACGACGGGGAGTCA
GGCAACTATGGATGAACGAAATAGACAGATCGCTGAGATAGGTGCCTCACTGATTAAGCATTGGTAACTG
TCAGACCAAGTTTACTCATATATACTTTAGATTGATTTAAAACTTCATTTTTAATTTAAAAGGATCTAGG
TGAAGATCCTTTTTGATAATCTCATGACCAAAATCCCTTAACGTGAGTTTTCGTTCCACTGAGCGTCAGA
CCCCGTAGAAAAGATCAAAGGATCTTCTTGAGATCCTTTTTTTCTGCGCGTAATCTGCTGCTTGCAAACA
AAAAAACCACCGCTACCAGCGGTGGTTTGTTTGCCGGATCAAGAGCTACCAACTCTTTTTCCGAAGGTAA
CTGGCTTCAGCAGAGCGCAGATACCAAATACTGTTCTTCTAGTGTAGCCGTAGTTAGGCCACCACTTCAA
GAACTCTGTAGCACCGCCTACATACCTCGCTCTGCTAATCCTGTTACCAGTGGCTGCTGCCAGTGGCGAT
AAGTCGTGTCTTACCGGGTTGGACTCAAGACGATAGTTACCGGATAAGGCGCAGCGGTCGGGCTGAACGG
GGGGTTCGTGCACACAGCCCAGCTTGGAGCGAACGACCTACACCGAACTGAGATACCTACAGCGTGAGCT
ATGAGAAAGCGCCACGCTTCCCGAAGGGAGAAAGGCGGACAGGTATCCGGTAAGCGGCAGGGTCGGAACA
GGAGAGCGCACGAGGGAGCTTCCAGGGGGAAACGCCTGGTATCTTTATAGTCCTGTCGGGTTTCGCCACC
TCTGACTTGAGCGTCGATTTTTGTGATGCTCGTCAGGGGGGCGGAGCCTATGGAAAAACGCCAGCAACGC
GGCCTTTTTACGGTTCCTGGCCTTTTGCTGGCCTTTTGCTCACATGTTCTTTCCTGCGTTATCCCCTGAT
TCTGTGGATAACCGTATTACCGCCTTTGAGTGAGCTGATACCGCTCGCCGCAGCCGAACGACCGAGCGCA
GCGAGTCAGTGAGCGAGGAAGCGGAAGAGCGCCCAATACGCAAACCGCCTCTCCCCGCGCGTTGGCCGAT
TCATTAATGCAGCTGGCACGACAGGTTTCCCGACTGGAAAGCGGGCAGTGAGCGCAACGCAATTAATGTG
AGTTAGCTCACTCATTAGGCACCCCAGGCTTTACACTTTATGCTTCCGGCTCGTATGTTGTGTGGAATTG
TGAGCGGATAACAATTTCACACAGGAAACAGCTATGACCATGATTACGCCAAGCGCGCAATTAACCCTCA
CTAAAGGGAACAAAAGCTGGAGCTGCAAGCTTAATGTAGTCTTATGCAATACTCTTGTAGTCTTGCAACA
TGGTAACGATGAGTTAGCAACATGCCTTACAAGGAGAGAAAAAGCACCGTGCATGCCGATTGGTGGAAGT
AAGGTGGTACGATCGTGCCTTATTAGGAAGGCAACAGACGGGTCTGACATGGATTGGACGAACCACTGAA
TTGCCGCATTGCAGAGATATTGTATTTAAGTGCCTAGCTCGATACATAAACGGGTCTCTCTGGTTAGACC
AGATCTGAGCCTGGGAGCTCTCTGGCTAACTAGGGAACCCACTGCTTAAGCCTCAATAAAGCTTGCCTTG
AGTGCTTCAAGTAGTGTGTGCCCGTCTGTTGTGTGACTCTGGTAACTAGAGATCCCTCAGACCCTTTTAG
TCAGTGTGGAAAATCTCTAGCAGTGGCGCCCGAACAGGGACTTGAAAGCGAAAGGGAAACCAGAGGAGCT
CTCTCGACGCAGGACTCGGCTTGCTGAAGCGCGCACGGCAAGAGGCGAGGGGCGGCGACTGGTGAGTACG
CCAAAAATTTTGACTAGCGGAGGCTAGAAGGAGAGAGATGGGTGCGAGAGCGTCAGTATTAAGCGGGGGA
GAATTAGATCGCGATGGGAAAAAATTCGGTTAAGGCCAGGGGGAAAGAAAAAATATAAATTAAAACATAT
AGTATGGGCAAGCAGGGAGCTAGAACGATTCGCAGTTAATCCTGGCCTGTTAGAAACATCAGAAGGCTGT
AGACAAATACTGGGACAGCTACAACCATCCCTTCAGACAGGATCAGAAGAACTTAGATCATTATATAATA
CAGTAGCAACCCTCTATTGTGTGCATCAAAGGATAGAGATAAAAGACACCAAGGAAGCTTTAGACAAGAT
AGAGGAAGAGCAAAACAAAAGTAAGACCACCGCACAGCAAGCGGCCGCTGATCTTCAGACCTGGAGGAGG
AGATATGAGGGACAATTGGAGAAGTGAATTATATAAATATAAAGTAGTAAAAATTGAACCATTAGGAGTA
GCACCCACCAAGGCAAAGAGAAGAGTGGTGCAGAGAGAAAAAAGAGCAGTGGGAATAGGAGCTTTGTTCC
TTGGGTTCTTGGGAGCAGCAGGAAGCACTATGGGCGCAGCGTCAATGACGCTGACGGTACAGGCCAGACA
ATTATTGTCTGGTATAGTGCAGCAGCAGAACAATTTGCTGAGGGCTATTGAGGCGCAACAGCATCTGTTG
CAACTCACAGTCTGGGGCATCAAGCAGCTCCAGGCAAGAATCCTGGCTGTGGAAAGATACCTAAAGGATC
AACAGCTCCTGGGGATTTGGGGTTGCTCTGGAAAACTCATTTGCACCACTGCTGTGCCTTGGAATGCTAG
TTGGAGTAATAAATCTCTGGAACAGATTTGGAATCACACGACCTGGATGGAGTGGGACAGAGAAATTAAC
AATTACACAAGCTTAATACACTCCTTAATTGAAGAATCGCAAAACCAGCAAGAAAAGAATGAACAAGAAT
TATTGGAATTAGATAAATGGGCAAGTTTGTGGAATTGGTTTAACATAACAAATTGGCTGTGGTATATAAA
ATTATTCATAATGATAGTAGGAGGCTTGGTAGGTTTAAGAATAGTTTTTGCTGTACTTTCTATAGTGAAT
AGAGTTAGGCAGGGATATTCACCATTATCGTTTCAGACCCACCTCCCAACCCCGAGGGGACCCAGAGAGG
GCCTATTTCCCATGATTCCTTCATATTTGCATATACGATACAAGGCTGTTAGAGAGATAATTAGAATTAA
TTTGACTGTAAACACAAAGATATTAGTACAAAATACGTGACGTAGAAAGTAATAATTTCTTGGGTAGTTT
GCAGTTTTAAAATTATGTTTTAAAATGGACTATCATATGCTTACCGTAACTTGAAAGTATTTCGATTTCT
TGGCTTTATATATCTTGTGGAAAGGACGAAACACCGCAAAGACTTACCAGTATCAGGTTTTAGAGCTAGA
AATAGCAAGTTAAAATAAGGCTAGTCCGTTATCAACTTGAAAAAGTGGCACCGAGTCGGTGCTTTTTTAA
GCTTGGCGTAACTAGATCTTGAGACAAATGGCAGTATTCATCCACAATTTTAAAAGAAAAGGGGGGATTG
GGGGGTACAGTGCAGGGGAAAGAATAGTAGACATAATAGCAACAGACATACAAACTAAAGAATTACAAAA
ACAAATTACAAAAATTCAAAATTTTCGGGTTTATTACAGGGACAGCAGAGATCCACTTTGGCGCCGGCTC
GAGGGGG
