>Addgene plasmid #77454 | DGKG gRNA (BRDN0001149479) | depositor partial sequence | sequence record 144914 | Target Sequence
CAAAGACTTACCAGTATCAG
