>Addgene plasmid #77454 | DGKG gRNA (BRDN0001149479) | addgene partial sequence | sequence record 187791 | hU6-F
TAGAAAGTAATAATTTCTTGGGTAGTTTGCAGTTTTAAAATTATGTTTTAAAATGGACTATCATATGCTT
ACCGTAACTTGAAAGTATTTCGATTTCTTGGCTTTATATATCTTGTGGAAAGGACGAAACACCGCAAAGA
CTTACCAGTATCAGGTTTTAGAGCTAGAAATAGCAAGTTAAAATAAGGCTAGTCCGTTATCAACTTGAAA
AAGTGGCACCGAGTCGGTGCTTTTTTAAGCTTGGCGTAACTAGATCTTGAGACAAATGGCAGTATTCATC
CACAATTTTAAAAGAAAAGGGGGGATTGGGGGGTACAGTGCAGGGGAAAGAATAGTAGACATAATAGCAA
CAGACATACAAACTAAAGAATTACAAAAACAAATTACAAAAATTCAAAATTTTCGGGTTTATTACAGGGA
CAGCAGAGATCCACTTTGGCGCCGGCTCGAGGGGGCCCGGGTGCAAAGATGGATAAAGTTTTAAACAGAG
AGGAATCTTTGCAGCTAATGGACCTTCTAGGTCTTGAAAGGAGTGGGAATTGGCTCCGGTGCCCGTCAGT
GGGCAGAGCG
